>Addgene plasmid #120523 | CMV-MosIR | addgene full sequence | sequence record 233706 | Addgene NGS Result
GACGGATCGGGAGATCTCCCGATCCCCTATGGTGCACTCTCAGTACAATCTGCTCTGATGCCGCATAGTT
AAGCCAGTATCTGCTCCCTGCTTGTGTGTTGGAGGTCGCTGAGTAGTGCGCGAGCAAAATTTAAGCTACA
ACAAGGCAAGGCTTGACCGACAATTGCATGAAGAATCTGCTTAGGGTTAGGCGTTTTGCGCTGCTTCGCG
ATGTACGGGCCAGATATACGCGTTGACATTGATTATTGACTAGTTATTAATAGTAATCAATTACGGGGTC
ATTAGTTCATAGCCCATATATGGAGTTCCGCGTTACATAACTTACGGTAAATGGCCCGCCTGGCTGACCG
CCCAACGACCCCCGCCCATTGACGTCAATAATGACGTATGTTCCCATAGTAACGCCAATAGGGACTTTCC
ATTGACGTCAATGGGTGGAGTATTTACGGTAAACTGCCCACTTGGCAGTACATCAAGTGTATCATATGCC
AAGTACGCCCCCTATTGACGTCAATGACGGTAAATGGCCCGCCTGGCATTATGCCCAGTACATGACCTTA
TGGGACTTTCCTACTTGGCAGTACATCTACGTATTAGTCATCGCTATTACCATGGTGATGCGGTTTTGGC
AGTACATCAATGGGCGTGGATAGCGGTTTGACTCACGGGGATTTCCAAGTCTCCACCCCATTGACGTCAA
TGGGAGTTTGTTTTGGCACCAAAATCAACGGGACTTTCCAAAATGTCGTAACAACTCCGCCCCATTGACG
CAAATGGGCGGTAGGCGTGTACGGTGGGAGGTCTATATAAGCAGAGCTCTCTGGCTAACTAGAGAACCCA
CTGCTTACTGGCTTATCGAAATTAATACGACTCACTATAGGGAGACCCAAGCTGGCTAGCGTTTAAACGG
GCCCTCTAGACTCGAGCGGCCGCCACTGTGCTGGATATCTGCAGAATTCCACCACACTGGACTAGTGGAT
CCGAGCTCGGTACCTAGGCTGTTGGAGTCTTCGGGCGTGCGCGTGCTGGCAGCCACAACCCGAACTATGT
TGTCGTGGCGTAGTCTTGCAATGTTCAGTTCAGCCCAGAAACTCCGCTGGGATGCACGTAGGTCCTTGGT
GCAAGGGTGATTCCAAAAGAGTAAAACTTTGGTAAACCAGATTATTTATCCATCTACCCCAGTCTGTGTT
TACCCCCCTTTCTTGTTTACTTGCTTGATGGTGCACCAAGGACCTACGTGCATCCCAGCGGAGTTTCTGG
GCTGAACTGAACATTGCAAGACTACGCCACGACAACATAGTTCGGGTTGTGGCTGCCAGCACGCGCACGC
CCGAAGACTCCAACAGCCTAGGTACCAAGCTTAAGTTTAAACCGCTGATCAGCCTCGACTGTGCCTTCTA
GTTGCCAGCCATCTGTTGTTTGCCCCTCCCCCGTGCCTTCCTTGACCCTGGAAGGTGCCACTCCCACTGT
CCTTTCCTAATAAAATGAGGAAATTGCATCGCATTGTCTGAGTAGGTGTCATTCTATTCTGGGGGGTGGG
GTGGGGCAGGACAGCAAGGGGGAGGATTGGGAAGACAATAGCAGGCATGCTGGGGATGCGGTGGGCTCTA
TGGCTTCTGAGGCGGAAAGAACCAGCTGGGGCTCTAGGGGGTATCCCC
[124 nt withheld, positions 1659-1782]
C
[91 nt withheld, positions 1784-1874]
A
[49 nt withheld, positions 1876-1924]
CCTTTGACGTTGGAGTCCACGTTCTTT
[37 nt withheld, positions 1952-1988]
ACCCTATCTCGGTCTATTCTTTTGATTTATAAGGGATTTTGCCGATTTCGGCCTATTGGTTAAAAAATGA
GCTGATTTAACAAAAATTTAACGCGAATTAATTCTGTGGAATGTGTGTCAGTTAGGGTGTGGAAAGTCCC
CAGGCTCCCCAGCAGGCAGAAGTATGCAAAGCATGCATCTCAATTAGTCAGCAACCAGGTGTGGAAAGTC
CCCAGGCTCCCCAGCAGGCAGAAGTATGCAAAGCATGCATCTCAATTAGTCAGCAACCATAGTCCCGCCC
CTAACTCCGCCCATCCCGCCCCTAACTCCGCCCAGTTCCGCCCATTCTCCGCCCCATGGCTGACTAATTT
TTTTTATTTATGCAGAGGCCGAGGCCGCCTCTGCCTCTGAGCTATTCCAGAAGTAGTGAGGAGGCTTTTT
TGGAGGCCTAGGCTTTTGCAAAAAGCTCCCGGGAGCTTGTATATCCATTTTCGGATCTGATCAAGAGACA
GGATGAGGATCGTTTCGCATGATTGAACAAGATGGATTGCACGCAGGTTCTCCGGCCGCTTGGGTGGAGA
GGCTATTCGGCTATGACTGGGCACAACAGACAATCGGCTGCTCTGATGCCGCCGTGTTCCGGCTGTCAGC
GCAGGGGCGCCCGGTTCTTTTTGTCAAGACCGACCTGTCCGGTGCCCTGAATGAACTGCAGGACGAGGCA
GCGCGGCTATCGTGGCTGGCCACGACGGGCGTTCCTTGCGCAGCTGTGCTCGACGTTGTCACTGAAGCGG
GAAGGGACTGGCTGCTATTGGGCGAAGTGCCGGGGCAGGATCTCCTGTCATCTCACCTTGCTCCTGCCGA
GAAAGTATCCATCATGGCTGATGCAATGCGGCGGCTGCATACGCTTGATCCGGCTACCTGCCCATTCGAC
CACCAAGCGAAACATCGCATCGAGCGAGCACGTACTCGGATGGAAGCCGGTCTTGTCGATCAGGATGATC
TGGACGAAGAGCATCAGGGGCTCGCGCCAGCCGAACTGTTCGCCAGGCTCAAGGCGCGCATGCCCGACGG
CGAGGATCTCGTCGTGACCCATGGCGATGCCTGCTTGCCGAATATCATGGTGGAAAATGGCCGCTTTTCT
GGATTCATCGACTGTGGCCGGCTGGGTGTGGCGGACCGCTATCAGGACATAGCGTTGGCTACCCGTGATA
TTGCTGAAGAGCTTGGCGGCGAATGGGCTGACCGCTTCCTCGTGCTTTACGGTATCGCCGCTCCCGATTC
GCAGCGCATCGCCTTCTATCGCCTTCTTGACGAGTTCTTCTGAGCGGGACTCTGGGGTTCGAAATGACCG
ACCAAGCGACGCCCAACCTGCCATCACGAGATTTCGATTCCACCGCCGCCTTCTATGAAAGGTTGGGCTT
CGGAATCGTTTTCCGGGACGCCGGCTGGATGATCCTCCAGCGCGGGGATCTCATGCTGGAGTTCTTCGCC
CACCCCAACTTGTTTATTGCAGCTTATAATGGTTACAAATAAAGCAATAGCATCACAAATTTCACAAATA
AAGCATTTTTTTCACTGCATTCTAGTTGTGGTTTGTCCAAACTCATCAATGTATCTTATCATGTCTGTAT
ACCGTCGACCTCTAGCTAGAGCTTGGCGTAATCATGGTCATAGCTGTTTCCTGTGTGAAATTGTTATCCG
CTCACAATTCCACACAACATACGAGCCGGAAGCATAAAGTGTAAAGCCTGGGGTGCCTAATGAGTGAGCT
AACTCACATTAATTGCGTTGCGCTCACTGCCCGCTTTCCAGTCGGGAAACCTGTCGTGCCAGCTGCATTA
ATGAATCGGCCAACGCGCGGGGAGAGGCGGTTTGCGTATTGGGCGCTCTTCCGCTTCCTCGCTCACTGAC
TCGCTGCGCTCGGTCGTTCGGCTGCGGCGAGCGGTATCAGCTCACTCAAAGGCGGTAATACGGTTATCCA
CAGAATCAGGGGATAACGCAGGAAAGAACATGTGAGCAAAAGGCCAGCAAAAGGCCAGGAACCGTAAAAA
GGCCGCGTTGCTGGCGTTTTTCCATAGGCTCCGCCCCCCTGACGAGCATCACAAAAATCGACGCTCAAGT
CAGAGGTGGCGAAACCCGACAGGACTATAAAGATACCAGGCGTTTCCCCCTGGAAGCTCCCTCGTGCGCT
CTCCTGTTCCGACCCTGCCGCTTACCGGATACCTGTCCGCCTTTCTCCCTTCGGGAAGCGTGGCGCTTTC
TCATAGCTCACGCTGTAGGTATCTCAGTTCGGTGTAGGTCGTTCGCTCCAAGCTGGGCTGTGTGCACGAA
CCCCCCGTTCAGCCCGACCGCTGCGCCTTATCCGGTAACTATCGTCTTGAGTCCAACCCGGTAAGACACG
ACTTATCGCCACTGGCAGCAGCCACTGGTAACAGGATTAGCAGAGCGAGGTATGTAGGCGGTGCTACAGA
GTTCTTGAAGTGGTGGCCTAACTACGGCTACACTAGAAGAACAGTATTTGGTATCTGCGCTCTGCTGAAG
CCAGTTACCTTCGGAAAAAGAGTTGGTAGCTCTTGATCCGGCAAACAAACCACCGCTGGTAGCGGTGGTT
TTTTTGTTTGCAAGCAGCAGATTACGCGCAGAAAAAAAGGATCTCAAGAAGATCCTTTGATCTTTTCTAC
GGGGTCTGACGCTCAGTGGAACGAAAACTCACGTTAAGGGATTTTGGTCATGAGATTATCAAAAAGGATC
TTCACCTAGATCCTTTTAAATTAAAAATGAAGTTTTAAATCAATCTAAAGTATATATGAGTAAACTTGGT
CTGACAGTTACCAATGCTTAATCAGTGAGGCACCTATCTCAGCGATCTGTCTATTTCGTTCATCCATAGT
TGCCTGACTCCCCGTCGTGTAGATAACTACGATACGGGAGGGCTTACCATCTGGCCCCAGTGCTGCAATG
ATACCGCGAGACCCACGCTCACCGGCTCCAGATTTATCAGCAATAAACCAGCCAGCCGGAAGGGCCGAGC
GCAGAAGTGGTCCTGCAACTTTATCCGCCTCCATCCAGTCTATTAATTGTTGCCGGGAAGCTAGAGTAAG
TAGTTCGCCAGTTAATAGTTTGCGCAACGTTGTTGCCATTGCTACAGGCATCGTGGTGTCACGCTCGTCG
TTTGGTATGGCTTCATTCAGCTCCGGTTCCCAACGATCAAGGCGAGTTACATGATCCCCCATGTTGTGCA
AAAAAGCGGTTAGCTCCTTCGGTCCTCCGATCGTTGTCAGAAGTAAGTTGGCCGCAGTGTTATCACTCAT
GGTTATGGCAGCACTGCATAATTCTCTTACTGTCATGCCATCCGTAAGATGCTTTTCTGTGACTGGTGAG
TACTCAACCAAGTCATTCTGAGAATAGTGTATGCGGCGACCGAGTTGCTCTTGCCCGGCGTCAATACGGG
ATAATACCGCGCCACATAGCAGAACTTTAAAAGTGCTCATCATTGGAAAACGTTCTTCGGGGCGAAAACT
CTCAAGGATCTTACCGCTGTTGAGATCCAGTTCGATGTAACCCACTCGTGCACCCAACTGATCTTCAGCA
TCTTTTACTTTCACCAGCGTTTCTGGGTGAGCAAAAACAGGAAGGCAAAATGCCGCAAAAAAGGGAATAA
GGGCGACACGGAAATGTTGAATACTCATACTCTTCCTTTTTCAATATTATTGAAGCATTTATCAGGGTTA
TTGTCTCATGAGCGGATACATATTTGAATGTATTTAGAAAAATAAACAAATAGGGGTTCCGCGCACATTT
CCCCGAAAAGTGCCACCTGACGTC
Features (pLannotate 1.2.2; 22 found; start..end, strand, type, name):
     28..80      -  misc_feature   bom (fragment): basis of mobility region from pBR322
    235..614     +  enhancer       CMV enhancer: human cytomegalovirus immediate early enhancer
    615..818     +  promoter       CMV promoter: human cytomegalovirus (CMV) immediate early promoter
    814..847     +  LTR            5' LTR (truncated) (fragment): truncated 5' long terminal repeat (LTR) from HIV-1
    863..881     +  promoter       T7 promoter: promoter for bacteriophage T7 RNA polymerase
    989..1123    -  CDS            MOS (fragment): MOS_HUMAN - Experimental evidence at protein level: Swiss-Prot protein existence level 1. From Homo sapiens (Human).
   1143..1208    +  CDS            env (fragment): ENV_IPMAE - Experimental evidence at transcript level: Swiss-Prot protein existence level 2. The transmembrane protein (TM) acts as a class I viral fusion protein. Under the current model, the protein has at least 3 conformational states: pre-fusion native state, pre-hairpin intermediate state, and post-fusion hairpin state. During viral and target cell membrane fusion, the coiled coil regions (heptad repeats) assume a trimer-of-hairpins structure, positioning the fusion peptide in close proximity to the C-terminal region of the ectodomain. The formation of this structure appears to drive appo
   1222..1356    +  CDS            MOS (fragment): MOS_HUMAN - Experimental evidence at protein level: Swiss-Prot protein existence level 1. From Homo sapiens (Human).
   1389..1613    +  polyA_signal   bGH poly(A) signal: bovine growth hormone polyadenylation signal
   1617..1638    +  promoter       SV40 promoter (fragment): SV40 enhancer and early promoter
   1659..2087    +  rep_origin     f1 ori (sequence partly withheld): f1 bacteriophage origin of replication; arrow indicates direction of (+) strand synthesis
   2101..2430    +  promoter       SV40 promoter: SV40 enhancer and early promoter
   2497..3288    +  CDS            neo: KKA2_KLEPN - Also known as kan, nptII. Experimental evidence at protein level: Swiss-Prot protein existence level 1. Resistance to kanamycin, neomycin, paromomycin, ribostamycin, butirosin and gentamicin B. From Klebsiella pneumoniae.
   3312..3470    +  CDS            ble (fragment): BLE_KLEPN - Experimental evidence at protein level: Swiss-Prot protein existence level 1. Binding protein with a strong affinity to the bleomycin family of antibiotics. Binds to CL990; an antimitotic-antibiotic compound. From Klebsiella pneumoniae.
   3465..3586    +  polyA_signal   SV40 poly(A) signal: SV40 polyadenylation signal
   3659..3675    -  protein_bind   lac operator: The lac repressor binds to the lac operator to inhibit transcription in E. coli. This inhibition can be relieved by adding lactose or isopropyl-β-D-thiogalactopyranoside (IPTG). lac repressor encoded by lacI
   3683..3713    -  promoter       lac promoter: promoter for the E. coli lac operon
   3728..3749    -  protein_bind   CAP binding site: CAP binding activates transcription in the presence of cAMP. E. coli catabolite activator protein
   3762..3854    -  CDS            lacI (fragment): lac repressor; lacI; The lac repressor binds to the lac operator to inhibit transcription in E. coli. This inhibition can be relieved by adding lactose or isopropyl-β-D-thiogalactopyranoside (IPTG).
   4037..4625    -  rep_origin     ori: high-copy-number ColE1/pMB1/pBR322/pUC origin of replication
   4796..5656    -  CDS            AmpR: β-lactamase; bla; confers resistance to ampicillin, carbenicillin, and related antibiotics
   5657..5761    -  promoter       AmpR promoter: bla
