[The description below was written by a language model from this plasmid's Addgene catalogue record and pLannotate feature annotations shown in this document.]
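Description:
CMV-MosIR is a mammalian RNAi plasmid built on the pcDNA3.1(-) backbone and designed to express long double-stranded RNA from an inverted repeat of the mouse Mos (c-mos) gene. It is propagated in E. coli through a high-copy ColE1/pUC-type origin and selected with ampicillin via the AmpR (β-lactamase) cassette. The backbone also carries an f1 origin for single-stranded DNA production and an SV40 promoter-driven neomycin resistance gene with an SV40 polyadenylation signal, which would allow selection of transfected mammalian cells.

The payload sits between the human cytomegalovirus immediate early enhancer/promoter and the bovine growth hormone polyadenylation signal, with a T7 promoter just upstream of the insert. The feature table detects two equal-length Mos fragments in opposite orientations, one antisense and one sense, separated by a short spacer. Transcription through this arrangement yields an RNA whose two arms can fold back on each other into a hairpin with a double-stranded stem, the spacer forming the loop. The annotation software labels these arms by homology to human MOS, but the catalogue entry gives the insert species as mouse. It annotates only part of the region between the promoter and poly(A) signal, so the full extent of each arm is not defined by the table. The brief matches to a retroviral env protein within the spacer and to an HIV-1 LTR at the promoter junction appear to be incidental similarity hits rather than functional elements. The cloning sites are not recorded.

The stated purpose is dsRNA expression, so the construct suits studies of how mammalian cells process or respond to long dsRNA, including RNAi directed against Mos sequences.
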