Addgene plasmid #120523: CMV-MosIR
Purpose: dsRNA expression
Depositing lab: Petr Svoboda. Depositing organization: Institute of Molecular Genetics of the Czech Academy of Sciences.
Backbone
  Vector backbone: pcDNA3.1(-)
  Vector type: RNAi
Growth in bacteria
  Bacterial resistance: Ampicillin, 100 μg/mL
  Growth temperature: 37°C
  Growth strain: DH5alpha
  Copy number: High Copy
Gene/Insert
  Gene/Insert name: Mos
  Species: M. musculus (mouse)
  Entrez Gene: Mos (a.k.a. c-mos)
  Cloning method: Restriction Enzyme; 5′ cloning site Unknown (unknown if destroyed); 3′ cloning site Unknown (unknown if destroyed)
Terms and licenses: Academic/Nonprofit Terms; Industry Terms: Not Available to Industry
How to cite: CMV-MosIR was a gift from Petr Svoboda (Addgene plasmid # 120523 ; http://n2t.net/addgene:120523 ; RRID:Addgene_120523)
